Addgene plasmid #147267: pAc5.1B-HA-DmDCP1-K125D-dsRNAres_Q
Purpose: Insect Expression of DmDCP1-K125D-dsRNAres
Depositing lab: Elisa Izaurralde. Depositing organization: Max Planck Institute for Developmental Biology.
Backbone
  Vector backbone: Unknown
  Vector type: Insect Expression
Growth in bacteria
  Bacterial resistance: Ampicillin, 100 μg/mL
  Growth temperature: 37°C
  Growth strain: DH5alpha
  Copy number: Low Copy
Gene/Insert
  Gene/Insert name: DmDCP1-K125D-dsRNAres
  Species: D. melanogaster (fly)
  Entrez Gene: Dcp1 (a.k.a. anon-WO0118547.163, CG11183, Dcp-1, DCP1, Dcp1p, dDcp1, dDCP1, Dmel\CG11183)
  Cloning method: Unknown
Terms and licenses: Academic/Nonprofit Terms; Industry Terms: Not Available to Industry
Depositor comments: ORF extracted from NCBI: NM_137998.2 Plasmids from this collection were made available to the research community and donated after the lab closed. Please note that the sequence provided by the depositing laboratory may be theoretical/predicted or based on Sanger sequencing results. There may be discrepancies between sequencing results obtained by Addgene and the depositor sequence. If an Addgene verified sequence is not available, please contact before placing your order to request that our lab fully sequence the plasmid.
How to cite: pAc5.1B-HA-DmDCP1-K125D-dsRNAres_Q was a gift from Elisa Izaurralde (Addgene plasmid # 147267 ; http://n2t.net/addgene:147267 ; RRID:Addgene_147267)
