[The description below was written by a language model from this plasmid's Addgene catalogue record and pLannotate feature annotations shown in this document.]
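Description:
pAc5.1B-HA-DmDCP1-K125D-dsRNAres_Q is an insect-cell expression plasmid of about 6.5 kb. The catalogue lists its backbone as unknown, although the name and feature layout point to a pAc5.1-type vector. In bacteria it is maintained through a ColE1/pUC-family origin and selected with ampicillin via the β-lactamase gene and its native promoter. The origin is annotated as a high-copy type, whereas the catalogue entry records the plasmid as low copy. No marker for selection in insect cells is annotated, which fits transient transfection use. Short fragments matching a tetracycline resistance gene and SV40 large T antigen also appear in the backbone. They look like non-functional remnants rather than working genes.

Expression is driven by the strong constitutive Drosophila melanogaster actin 5C promoter and terminated by an SV40 polyadenylation signal. Just downstream of the promoter is a short HA epitope sequence, annotated as a fragment of a 3xHA tag and so probably a single copy. The unannotated stretch that follows corresponds in position to the insert, the D. melanogaster decapping factor DCP1 (Dcp1, CG11183), with its ORF taken from the NCBI reference transcript. The name indicates a K125D point substitution and a "dsRNAres" version of the coding sequence, meaning it was recoded to escape targeting by dsRNA. A vector-derived V5 tag lies after the insert, but the record does not show whether it is translated in frame or preceded by a stop codon.

The dsRNA-resistant design suggests use in complementation experiments. In these, endogenous DCP1 would be depleted by RNAi in Drosophila cells and the HA-tagged mutant expressed in its place to test the role of residue 125. The record itself states only insect expression as the purpose. The sequence is depositor-supplied and may be theoretical.
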