Features (pLannotate 1.2.2; 9 found; start..end, strand, type, name):
     56..2568    +  promoter       Ac5 promoter: Drosophila melanogaster actin 5C promoter
   2594..2620    +  CDS            3xHA (fragment): three tandem HA epitope tags
   3775..3816    +  CDS            V5 tag: epitope tag from simian virus 5
   3916..4050    -  polyA_signal   SV40 poly(A) signal: SV40 polyadenylation signal
   4073..4157    -  CDS            large T antigen (fragment): large T antigen from SV40 (simian virus 40)
   4158..4628    +  CDS            TcR (fragment): tetracycline efflux protein; tet; confers resistance to tetracycline
   4672..5260    -  rep_origin     ori: high-copy-number ColE1/pMB1/pBR322/pUC origin of replication
   5431..6291    -  CDS            AmpR: β-lactamase; bla; confers resistance to ampicillin, carbenicillin, and related antibiotics
   6292..6396    -  promoter       AmpR promoter: bla
>Addgene plasmid #147267 | pAc5.1B-HA-DmDCP1-K125D-dsRNAres_Q | depositor full sequence | sequence record 289714 | Full Sequence
CTTCAAGGAATTAATTCTATATTCTAAAAACACAAATGATACTTCTAAAAAAAATCATGAATGGCATCAA
CTCTGAATCAAATCTTTGCAGATGCACCTACTTCTCATTTCCACTGTCACATCATTTTTCCAGATCTCGC
TGCCTGTTATGTGGCCCACAAACCAAGACACGTTTTATGGCCATTAAAGCTGGCTGATCGTCGCCAAACA
CCAAATACATATCAATATGTACATTCGAGAAAGAAGCGATCAAAGAAGCGTCTTCGGGCGAGTAGGAGAA
TGCGGAGGAGAAGGAGAACGAGCTGATCTAGTATCTCTCCACAATCCAATGCCAACTGACCAACTGGCCA
TATTCGGAGCAATTTGAAGCCAATTTCCATCGCCTGGCGATCGCTCCATTCTTGGCTATATGTTTTTCAC
CGTTCCCGGGGCCATTTTCAAAGACTCGTCGGTAAGATAAGATTGTGTCACTCGCTGTCTCTCTTCATTT
GTCGAAGAATGCTGAGGAATTTCGCGATGACGTCGGCGAGTATTTTGAAGAATGAGAATAATTTGTATTT
ATACGAAAATCAGTTAGTGGAATTTTCTACAAAAACATGTTATCTATAGATAATTTTGTTGCAAAATATG
TTGACTATGACAAAGATTGTATGTATATACCTTTAATGTATTCTCATTTTCTTATGTATTTATAATGGCA
ATGATGATACTGATGATATTTTAAGATGATGCCAGACCACAGGCTGATTTCTGCGTCTTTTGCCGAACGC
AGTGCATGTGCGGTTGTTGTTTTTTGGAATAGTTTCAATTTTCGGACTGTCCGCTTTGATTTCAGTTTCT
TGGCTTATTCAAAAAGCAAAGTAAAGCCAAAAAAGCGAGATGGCAATACCAAATGCGGCAAAACGGTAGT
GGAAGGAAAGGGGTGCGGGGCAGCGGAAGGAAGGGTGGGGCGGGGCGTGGCGGGGTCTGTGGCTGGGCGC
GACGTCACCGACGTTGGAGCCACTCCTTTGACCATGTGTGCGTGTGTGTATTATTCGTGTCTCGCCACTC
GCCGGTTGTTTTTTTCTTTTTATCTCGCTCTCTCTAGCGCCATCTCGTACGCATGCTCAACGCACCGCAT
GTTGCCGTGTCCTTTATGCGTCATTTTGGCTCGAAATAGGCAATTATTTAAACAAAGATTAGTCAACGAA
AACGCTAAAATAAATAAGTCTACAATATGGTTACTTATTGCCATGTGTGTGCAGCCAACGATAGCAACAA
AAGCAACAACACAGTGGCTTTCCCTCTTTCACTTTTTGTTTGCAAGCGCGTGCGAGCAAGACGGCACGAC
CGGCAAACGCAATTACGCTGACAAAGAGCAGACGAAGTTTTGGCCGAAAAACATCAAGGCGCCTGATACG
AATGCATTTGCAATAACAATTGCGATATTTAATATTGTTTATGAAGCTGTTTGACTTCAAAACACACAAA
AAAAAAAATAAAACAAATTATTTGAAAGAGAATTAGGAATCGGACAGCTTATCGTTACGGGCTAACAGCA
CACCGAGACGAAATAGCTTACCTGACGTCACAGCCTCTGGAAGAACTGCCGCCAAGCAGAGAGAGAGAGA
AAAAGAGGGAGAGCAGCTTAGACCGCATGTGCTTGTGTGTGAGGCGTCTCTCTCTTCGTCTCCTGTTTGC
GCAAACGCATAGACTGCACTGAGAAAATCGATTACCTATTTTTTATGAATGAATATTTGCACTATTACTA
TTCAAAACTATTAAGATAGCAATCACATTCAATAGCCAAATACTATACCACCTGAGCGATGCAACGAAAT
GATCAATTTGAGCAAAAATGCTGCATATTTAGGACGGCATCATTATAGAAATGCTTCTTGCTGTGTACTT
TTCTCTCGTCTGGCAGCTGTTTCGCCGTTATTGTTAAAACCGGCTTAAGTTAGGTGTGTTTTCTACGACT
AGTGATGCCCCTACTAGAAGATGTGTGTTGCACAAATGTCCCTGAATAACCAATTTGAAGTGCAGATAGC
AGTAAACGTAAGCTAATATGAATATTATTTAACTGTAATGTTTTAATATCGCTGGACATTACTAATAAAC
CCACTATAAACACATGTACATATGTATGTTTTGGCATACAATGAGTAGTTGGGGAAAAAATGTGTAAAAG
CACCGTGACCATCACAGCATAAAGATAACCAGCTGAAGTATCGAATATGAGTAACCCCCAAATTGAATCA
CATGCCGCAACTGATAGGACCCATGGAAGTACACTCTTCATGGCGATATACAAGACACACACAAGCACGA
ACACCCAGTTGCGGAGGAAATTCTCCGTAAATGAAAACCCAATCGGCGAACAATTCATACCCATATATGG
TAAAAGTTTTGAACGCGACTTGAGAGCGGAGAGCATTGCGGCTGATAAGGTTTTAGCGCTAAGCGGGCTT
TATAAAACGGGCTGCGGGACCAGTTTTCATATCACTACCGTTTGAGTTCTTGTGCTGTGTGGATACTCCT
CCCGACACAAAGCCGCTCCATCAGCCAGCAGTCGTCTAATCCAGAGACCCCGGATCGGGGTACCAACATG
GCTTACCCATACGATGTTCCAGATTACGCTATGGCAGATGAATCGATAACCCGCATGAATTTGGCCGCGA
TAAAAAAGATAGATCCATATGCGAAAGAAATAGTCGACAGCTCGAGCCATGTGGCGTTTTATACCTTTAA
TAGCTCGCAAAATGAATGGGAGAAAACGGACGTAGAAGGGGCGTTTTTCATCTATCATCGGAATGCCGAA
CCGTTCCATAGTATATTTATTAATAACCGGTTGAATACGACCTCCTTTGTAGAGCCGATAACGGGATCGT
TGGAACTCCAAAGCCAACCTCCGTTTCTCCTGTATCGGAATGAACGGAGCCGCATACGGGGGTTTTGGTT
TTATAATTCCGAAGAATGTGATCGTATATCGGGGCTCGTCAATGGCCTCCTGGATAGCAAAGACCAAGGC
ACCAACGGGCAAGCGCAACGCCATGTGAGCGCACCGCAGCAACCCAAACAGGATTCCTCCCAACCAGCGT
CCATCTTTAATATGCTCACGAAAGCACAAAAGGATTATAACGCGCAAGTATCCGGGGGCCAACCTAAGAC
CCCGAGCGCCGAGAATGTGACCGCGGGGAACGTCCTGAAATTTTTCGAGAGCGCAAAACAAGCGACCGCC
GAATCGTTGTTTCATCGTGTGCAACCCCTGAGCGTCGATCAATTGGAGAAGCAACAGCGCGCCGCAACCC
CGGGGGAGGACCTCCTGCCGCCTGCCGGACGTGATAACCATGAGTCGAGGTTGTCACCGTTTCAAAAAAT
GCAACAGCTTAACATTCAGCTCCTGAGCGACCTGAAGATCGGTAAAAGCTACGCTACGGCTCAATCTCCG
ACAGTCGCCCCGTCCTCGTCGGCGCTGATGGCCAACGACGATGCCGGCAAGTGCTTGCGGAGACTGCTGG
CTGGCGACAAGCCCGGGCCGGCCCTCATGCCGCCCACCATGTTCGACGCGCCCAACAACGGCAATCCGGA
GCCACAGCAGCCACAGCAGCCACAGCAGCCACTGCTGAACTCGACGCAGTTCGTCCAGGCCTTCACGTAC
CTTATCCAGAACGATAAGGAGTTTGCCAACAAGCTGCACAAGGCCTACCTGAACGGCTGTTCCAATCTAC
TGCTGGACTCCAGCTCCACATATCAATAAGCGGCCGCTCGAGTCTAGAGGGCCCGCGGTTCGAAGGTAAG
CCTATCCCTAACCCTCTCCTCGGTCTCGATTCTACGCGTACCGGTCATCATCACCATCACCATTGAGTTT
AAACCCGCTGATCAGCCTCGACTGTGCCTTCTAAGGCCTGAGCTCGCTGATCAGCCTCGATCGAGGATCC
AGACATGATAAGATACATTGATGAGTTTGGACAAACCACAACTAGAATGCAGTGAAAAAAATGCTTTATT
TGTGAAATTTGTGATGCTATTGCTTTATTTGTAACCATTATAAGCTGCAATAAACAAGTTAACAACAACA
ATTGCATTCATTTTATGTTTCAGGTTCAGGGGGAGGTGTGGGAGGTTTTTTAAAGCAAGTAAAACCTCTA
CAAATGTGGTATGGCTGATTATGATCAGTCGACCGATGCCCTTGAGAGCCTTCAACCCAGTCAGCTCCTT
CCGGTGGGCGCGGGGCATGACTATCGTCGCCGCACTTATGACTGTCTTCTTTATCATGCAACTCGTAGGA
CAGGTGCCGGCAGCGCTCTGGGTCATTTTCGGCGAGGACCGCTTTCGCTGGAGCGCGACGATGATCGGCC
TGTCGCTTGCGGTATTCGGAATCTTGCACGCCCTCGCTCAAGCCTTCGTCACTGGTCCCGCCACCAAACG
TTTCGGCGAGAAGCAGGCCATTATCGCCGGCATGGCGGCCGACGCGCTGGGCTACGTCTTGCTGGCGTTC
GCGACGCGAGGCTGGATGGCCTTCCCCATTATGATTCTTCTCGCTTCCGGCGGCATCGGGATGCCCGCGT
TGCAGGCCATGCTGTCCAGGCAGGTAGATGACGACCATCAGGGACAGCTTCAAGGATCGCTCGCGGCTCT
TACCAGCCAGCAAAAGGCCAGGAACCGTAAAAAGGCCGCGTTGCTGGCGTTTTTCCATAGGCTCCGCCCC
CCTGACGAGCATCACAAAAATCGACGCTCAAGTCAGAGGTGGCGAAACCCGACAGGACTATAAAGATACC
AGGCGTTTCCCCCTGGAAGCTCCCTCGTGCGCTCTCCTGTTCCGACCCTGCCGCTTACCGGATACCTGTC
CGCCTTTCTCCCTTCGGGAAGCGTGGCGCTTTCTCAATGCTCACGCTGTAGGTATCTCAGTTCGGTGTAG
GTCGTTCGCTCCAAGCTGGGCTGTGTGCACGAACCCCCCGTTCAGCCCGACCGCTGCGCCTTATCCGGTA
ACTATCGTCTTGAGTCCAACCCGGTAAGACACGACTTATCGCCACTGGCAGCAGCCACTGGTAACAGGAT
TAGCAGAGCGAGGTATGTAGGCGGTGCTACAGAGTTCTTGAAGTGGTGGCCTAACTACGGCTACACTAGA
AGGACAGTATTTGGTATCTGCGCTCTGCTGAAGCCAGTTACCTTCGGAAAAAGAGTTGGTAGCTCTTGAT
CCGGCAAACAAACCACCGCTGGTAGCGGTGGTTTTTTTGTTTGCAAGCAGCAGATTACGCGCAGAAAAAA
AGGATCTCAAGAAGATCCTTTGATCTTTTCTACGGGGTCTGACGCTCAGTGGAACGAAAACTCACGTTAA
GGGATTTTGGTCATGAGATTATCAAAAAGGATCTTCACCTAGATCCTTTTAAATTAAAAATGAAGTTTTA
AATCAATCTAAAGTATATATGAGTAAACTTGGTCTGACAGTTACCAATGCTTAATCAGTGAGGCACCTAT
CTCAGCGATCTGTCTATTTCGTTCATCCATAGTTGCCTGACTCCCCGTCGTGTAGATAACTACGATACGG
GAGGGCTTACCATCTGGCCCCAGTGCTGCAATGATACCGCGAGACCCACGCTCACCGGCTCCAGATTTAT
CAGCAATAAACCAGCCAGCCGGAAGGGCCGAGCGCAGAAGTGGTCCTGCAACTTTATCCGCCTCCATCCA
GTCTATTAATTGTTGCCGGGAAGCTAGAGTAAGTAGTTCGCCAGTTAATAGTTTGCGCAACGTTGTTGCC
ATTGCTGCAGGCATCGTGGTGTCACGCTCGTCGTTTGGTATGGCTTCATTCAGCTCCGGTTCCCAACGAT
CAAGGCGAGTTACATGATCCCCCATGTTGTGCAAAAAAGCGGTTAGCTCCTTCGGTCCTCCGATCGTTGT
CAGAAGTAAGTTGGCCGCAGTGTTATCACTCATGGTTATGGCAGCACTGCATAATTCTCTTACTGTCATG
CCATCCGTAAGATGCTTTTCTGTGACTGGTGAGTACTCAACCAAGTCATTCTGAGAATAGTGTATGCGGC
GACCGAGTTGCTCTTGCCCGGCGTCAACACGGGATAATACCGCGCCACATAGCAGAACTTTAAAAGTGCT
CATCATTGGAAAACGTTCTTCGGGGCGAAAACTCTCAAGGATCTTACCGCTGTTGAGATCCAGTTCGATG
TAACCCACTCGTGCACCCAACTGATCTTCAGCATCTTTTACTTTCACCAGCGTTTCTGGGTGAGCAAAAA
CAGGAAGGCAAAATGCCGCAAAAAAGGGAATAAGGGCGACACGGAAATGTTGAATACTCATACTCTTCCT
TTTTCAATATTATTGAAGCATTTATCAGGGTTATTGTCTCATGAGCGGATACATATTTGAATGTATTTAG
AAAAATAAACAAATAGGGGTTCCGCGCACATTTCCCCGAAAAGTGCCACCTGACGTCTAAGAAACCATTA
TTATCATGACATTAACCTATAAAAATAGGCGTATCACGAGGCCCTTTCGT
